>Addgene plasmid #236407 | plenti.CMV.(cyto).iATPSnFR2.A95A.A119L.miRFP670nano3 | addgene full sequence | sequence record 469930 | Addgene NGS Result
AATGTAGTCTTATGCAATACTCTTGTAGTCTTGCAACATGGTAACGATGAGTTAGCAACATGCCTTACAA
GGAGAGAAAAAGCACCGTGCATGCCGATTGGTGGAAGTAAGGTGGTACGATCGTGCCTTATTAGGAAGGC
AACAGACGGGTCTGACATGGATTGGACGAACCACTGAATTGCCGCATTGCAGAGATATTGTATTTAAGTG
CCTAGCTCGATACATAAACGGGTCTCTCTGGTTAGACCAGATCTGAGCCTGGGAGCTCTCTGGCTAACTA
GGGAACCCACTGCTTAAGCCTCAATAAAGCTTGCCTTGAGTGCTTCAAGTAGTGTGTGCCCGTCTGTTGT
GTGACTCTGGTAACTAGAGATCCCTCAGACCCTTTTAGTCAGTGTGGAAAATCTCTAGCAGTGGCGCCCG
AACAGGGACTTGAAAGCGAAAGGGAAACCAGAGGAGCTCTCTCGACGCAGGACTCGGCTTGCTGAAGCGC
GCACGGCAAGAGGCGAGGGGCGGCGACTGGTGAGTACGCCAAAAATTTTGACTAGCGGAGGCTAGAAGGA
GAGAGATGGGTGCGAGAGCGTCAGTATTAAGCGGGGGAGAATTAGATCGCGATGGGAAAAAATTCGGTTA
AGGCCAGGGGGAAAGAAAAAATATAAATTAAAACATATAGTATGGGCAAGCAGGGAGCTAGAACGATTCG
CAGTTAATCCTGGCCTGTTAGAAACATCAGAAGGCTGTAGACAAATACTGGGACAGCTACAACCATCCCT
TCAGACAGGATCAGAAGAACTTAGATCATTATATAATACAGTAGCAACCCTCTATTGTGTGCATCAAAGG
ATAGAGATAAAAGACACCAAGGAAGCTTTAGACAAGATAGAGGAAGAGCAAAACAAAAGTAAGACCACCG
CACAGCAAGCGGCCGCTGATCTTCAGACCTGGAGGAGGAGATATGAGGGACAATTGGAGAAGTGAATTAT
ATAAATATAAAGTAGTAAAAATTGAACCATTAGGAGTAGCACCCACCAAGGCAAAGAGAAGAGTGGTGCA
GAGAGAAAAAAGAGCAGTGGGAATAGGAGCTTTGTTCCTTGGGTTCTTGGGAGCAGCAGGAAGCACTATG
GGCGCAGCGTCAATGACGCTGACGGTACAGGCCAGACAATTATTGTCTGGTATAGTGCAGCAGCAGAACA
ATTTGCTGAGGGCTATTGAGGCGCAACAGCATCTGTTGCAACTCACAGTCTGGGGCATCAAGCAGCTCCA
GGCAAGAATCCTGGCTGTGGAAAGATACCTAAAGGATCAACAGCTCCTGGGGATTTGGGGTTGCTCTGGA
AAACTCATTTGCACCACTGCTGTGCCTTGGAATGCTAGTTGGAGTAATAAATCTCTGGAACAGATTTGGA
ATCACACGACCTGGATGGAGTGGGACAGAGAAATTAACAATTACACAAGCTTAATACACTCCTTAATTGA
AGAATCGCAAAACCAGCAAGAAAAGAATGAACAAGAATTATTGGAATTAGATAAATGGGCAAGTTTGTGG
AATTGGTTTAACATAACAAATTGGCTGTGGTATATAAAATTATTCATAATGATAGTAGGAGGCTTGGTAG
GTTTAAGAATAGTTTTTGCTGTACTTTCTATAGTGAATAGAGTTAGGCAGGGATATTCACCATTATCGTT
TCAGACCCACCTCCCAACCCCGAGGGGACCCGACAGGCCCGAAGGAATAGAAGAAGAAGGTGGAGAGAGA
GACAGAGACAGATCCATTCGATTAGTGAACGGATCTCGACGGTATCGGTTAACTTTTAAAAGAAAAGGGG
GGATTGGGGGGTACAGTGCAGGGGAAAGAATAGTAGACATAATAGCAACAGACATACAAACTAAAGAATT
ACAAAAACAAATTACAAAATTCAAAATTTTATCGATAAGCTTGGGAGTTCCGCGTTACATAACTTACGGT
AAATGGCCCGCCTGGCTGACCGCCCAACGACCCCCGCCCATTGACGTCAATAATGACGTATGTTCCCATA
GTAACGCCAATAGGGACTTTCCATTGACGTCAATGGGTGGAGTATTTACGGTAAACTGCCCACTTGGCAG
TACATCAAGTGTATCATATGCCAAGTACGCCCCCTATTGACGTCAATGACGGTAAATGGCCCGCCTGGCA
TTATGCCCAGTACATGACCTTATGGGACTTTCCTACTTGGCAGTACATCTACGTATTAGTCATCGCTATT
ACCATGGTGATGCGGTTTTGGCAGTACATCAATGGGCGTGGATAGCGGTTTGACTCACGGGGATTTCCAA
GTCTCCACCCCATTGACGTCAATGGGAGTTTGTTTTGGCACCAAAATCAACGGGACTTTCCAAAATGTCG
TAACAACTCCGCCCCATTGACGCAAATGGGCGGTAGGCGTGTACGGTGGGAGGTCTATATAAGCAGAGCT
CGTTTAGTGAACCGTCAGATCGCCTGGAGACGCCATCCACGCTGTTTTGACCTCCATAGAAGACACCGCC
CGGGCGTACGGGATCCGCCACCATGAAGACTATTCACGTGAGTGTCGTAACTCCCGACGGGCCTGTATAT
GAGGATGACGTTGAAATGGTGAGCGTCAAAGCAAAAAGTGGCGAGCTCGGTATTCTCCCAGGCCACATTC
CCTTGAAAGCTCCCCTAGAGATCAGTGCCGCACGCCTGAAGAAAGGGGGCAAAACACAGTATATCGCTGT
GTCAGGCGGCAACCTCGAAGTGCGGCCTGACAAGGTGACCATCTATGCCCAGGCAGCCGAGAGGGCTGAG
GATATCGATGTCCTGCGCGCCAAGGCCGCCAAGGAGAGAGCCGAGCGCCGACTCCAATCACAGGTCCTGG
TCGGGAACGTCTATATCACCGCCGACAAGCAGAAGAACGGCATCAAGGCGAACTTCAAGATCCGCCACAA
CGTGGAGGACGGCAGCATGCAGCTCGCCGACCACTACCAGCAGAACACCCCCATCGGCGACGGCCCCGTG
CTGCTGCCCGACAACCACTACCTGAGCACCCAGTCCGTGCTGAGCAAAGACCCTAACGAGAAGCGCGATC
ACATGGTCCTGCTGGAGTTCGTGACCGCCGCCGGGATCACTCTCGGCATGGACGAGCTGTACAAGGGCGG
TACCGGAGGGAGCATGAGCAAGGGCGAGGAGCTGTTCACCGGGGTGGTGCCCATCCTGGTCGAGCTGGAC
GGCGACGTAAACGGCCACAAGTTCAGCGTGCGCGGCGAGGGCGAGGGCGATGCCACCAACGGCAAGCTGA
CCCTGAAGTTCATCTGCACCACCGGCAAGCTGCCCGTGCCCTGGCCCACCCTCGTGACCACCCTGACCTA
CGGCGTGCAGTGCTTCAGCCGCTACCCCGACCACATGAAGCAGCACGACTTCTTCAAGTCCGCCATGCCC
GAAGGCTACGTCCAGGAGCGCACCATCAGCTTCAAGGACGACGGCACCTACAAGACCCGCGCCGAGGTGA
AGTTCGAGGGCGACACCCTGGTGAACCGCATCGAGCTGAAGGGCATCGACTTCAAGGAGGACGGCAACAT
CCTGGGGCACAAGCTGGAGTACAACTTTATTTGTGTGGACATCGATTTTAAGCGCGCCGAGCTCTTGCTT
AAGCGCGCAATGAATAGGCTCTCAGTTGCCGAAATGAAGCTGCAGGGCGGAGGCTCGGGCGGAGGTGGGT
CGGGTGGCGGCGGATCAATGGCAAACCTGGACAAGATGCTGAACACCACCGTGACCGAGGTGCGCAAGTT
CCTGCAAGCGGACAGAGTGTGCGTGTTCAAGTTCGAGGAAGATTACTCCGGCACCGTCTCGCACGAAGCC
GTGGACGACAGATGGATTAGCATCCTGAAGACCCAGGTGCAGGACAGATACTTCATGGAAACCAGAGGCG
AGGAATACGTCCACGGCAGATACCAGGCCATCGCCGACATCTACACAGCCAATCTGGTCGAGTGCTACAG
AGACCTGCTGATCGAGTTTCAGGTGCGGGCCATTCTGGCTGTCCCCATCCTGCAAGGCAAGAAGCTGTGG
GGCCTGCTGGTGGCCCACCAACTGGCCGGCCCTCGGGAGTGGCAGACCTGGGAAATCGACTTCCTGAAAC
AGCAAGCCGTGGTGATGGGCATCGCCATCCAGCAGAGCTAGACGCGTTCTAGACCTGCAGGGTCGACTCC
GGATGATCAGGGCCCTGTACAGATATCGACAATCAACCTCTGGATTACAAAATTTGTGAAAGATTGACTG
GTATTCTTAACTATGTTGCTCCTTTTACGCTATGTGGATACGCTGCTTTAATGCCTTTGTATCATGCTAT
TGCTTCCCGTATGGCTTTCATTTTCTCCTCCTTGTATAAATCCTGGTTGCTGTCTCTTTATGAGGAGTTG
TGGCCCGTTGTCAGGCAACGTGGCGTGGTGTGCACTGTGTTTGCTGACGCAACCCCCACTGGTTGGGGCA
TTGCCACCACCTGTCAGCTCCTTTCCGGGACTTTCGCTTTCCCCCTCCCTATTGCCACGGCGGAACTCAT
CGCCGCCTGCCTTGCCCGCTGCTGGACAGGGGCTCGGCTGTTGGGCACTGACAATTCCGTGGTGTTGTCG
GGGAAGCTGACGTCCTTTCCATGGCTGCTCGCCTGTGTTGCCACCTGGATTCTGCGCGGGACGTCCTTCT
GCTACGTCCCTTCGGCCCTCAATCCAGCGGACCTTCCTTCCCGCGGCCTGCTGCCGGCTCTGCGGCCTCT
TCCGCGTCTTCGCCTTCGCCCTCAGACGAGTCGGATCTCCCTTTGGGCCGCCTCCCCGCCTGGAATTCGA
GCTCGGTACCTTTAAGACCAATGACTTACAAGGCAGCTGTAGATCTTAGCCACTTTTTAAAAGAAAAGGG
GGGACTGGAAGGGCTAATTCACTCCCAACGAAGACAAGATCTGCTTTTTGCTTGTACTGGGTCTCTCTGG
TTAGACCAGATCTGAGCCTGGGAGCTCTCTGGCTAACTAGGGAACCCACTGCTTAAGCCTCAATAAAGCT
TGCCTTGAGTGCTTCAAGTAGTGTGTGCCCGTCTGTTGTGTGACTCTGGTAACTAGAGATCCCTCAGACC
CTTTTAGTCAGTGTGGAAAATCTCTAGCAGTAGTAGTTCATGTCATCTTATTATTCAGTATTTATAACTT
GCAAAGAAATGAATATCAGAGAGTGAGAGGAACTTGTTTATTGCAGCTTATAATGGTTACAAATAAAGCA
ATAGCATCACAAATTTCACAAATAAAGCATTTTTTTCACTGCATTCTAGTTGTGGTTTGTCCAAACTCAT
CAATGTATCTTATCATGTCTGGCTCTAGCTATCCCGCCCCTAACTCCGCCCATCCCGCCCCTAACTCCGC
CCAGTTCCGCCCATTCTCCGCCCCATGGCTGACTAATTTTTTTTATTTATGCAGAGGCCGAGGCCGCCTC
GGCCTCTGAGCTATTCCAGAAGTAGTGAGGAGGCTTTTTTGGAGGCCTAGGGACGTACCCAATTCGCCCT
ATAGTGAGTCGTATTACGCGCGCTCACTGGCCGTCGTTTTACAACGTCGTGACTGGGAAAACCCTGGCGT
TACCCAACTTAATCGCCTTGCAGCACATCCCCCTTTCGCCAGCTGGCGTAATAGCGAAGAGGCCCGCACC
GATCGCCCTTCCCAACAGTTGCGCAGCCTGAATGGCGAATGGG
[124 nt withheld, positions 5714-5837]
C
[91 nt withheld, positions 5839-5929]
A
[49 nt withheld, positions 5931-5979]
CCTTTGACGTTGGAGTCCACGTTCTTT
[37 nt withheld, positions 6007-6043]
ACCCTATCTCGGTCTATTCTTTTGATTTATAAGGGATTTTGCCGATTTCGGCCTATTGGTTAAAAAATGA
GCTGATTTAACAAAAATTTAACGCGAATTTTAACAAAATATTAACGCTTACAATTTAGGTGGCACTTTTC
GGGGAAATGTGCGCGGAACCCCTATTTGTTTATTTTTCTAAATACATTCAAATATGTATCCGCTCATGAG
ACAATAACCCTGATAAATGCTTCAATAATATTGAAAAAGGAAGAGTATGAGTATTCAACATTTCCGTGTC
GCCCTTATTCCCTTTTTTGCGGCATTTTGCCTTCCTGTTTTTGCTCACCCAGAAACGCTGGTGAAAGTAA
AAGATGCTGAAGATCAGTTGGGTGCACGAGTGGGTTACATCGAACTGGATCTCAACAGCGGTAAGATCCT
TGAGAGTTTTCGCCCCGAAGAACGTTTTCCAATGATGAGCACTTTTAAAGTTCTGCTATGTGGCGCGGTA
TTATCCCGTATTGACGCCGGGCAAGAGCAACTCGGTCGCCGCATACACTATTCTCAGAATGACTTGGTTG
AGTACTCACCAGTCACAGAAAAGCATCTTACGGATGGCATGACAGTAAGAGAATTATGCAGTGCTGCCAT
AACCATGAGTGATAACACTGCGGCCAACTTACTTCTGACAACGATCGGAGGACCGAAGGAGCTAACCGCT
TTTTTGCACAACATGGGGGATCATGTAACTCGCCTTGATCGTTGGGAACCGGAGCTGAATGAAGCCATAC
CAAACGACGAGCGTGACACCACGATGCCTGTAGCAATGGCAACAACGTTGCGCAAACTATTAACTGGCGA
ACTACTTACTCTAGCTTCCCGGCAACAATTAATAGACTGGATGGAGGCGGATAAAGTTGCAGGACCACTT
CTGCGCTCGGCCCTTCCGGCTGGCTGGTTTATTGCTGATAAATCTGGAGCCGGTGAGCGTGGGTCTCGCG
GTATCATTGCAGCACTGGGGCCAGATGGTAAGCCCTCCCGTATCGTAGTTATCTACACGACGGGGAGTCA
GGCAACTATGGATGAACGAAATAGACAGATCGCTGAGATAGGTGCCTCACTGATTAAGCATTGGTAACTG
TCAGACCAAGTTTACTCATATATACTTTAGATTGATTTAAAACTTCATTTTTAATTTAAAAGGATCTAGG
TGAAGATCCTTTTTGATAATCTCATGACCAAAATCCCTTAACGTGAGTTTTCGTTCCACTGAGCGTCAGA
CCCCGTAGAAAAGATCAAAGGATCTTCTTGAGATCCTTTTTTTCTGCGCGTAATCTGCTGCTTGCAAACA
AAAAAACCACCGCTACCAGCGGTGGTTTGTTTGCCGGATCAAGAGCTACCAACTCTTTTTCCGAAGGTAA
CTGGCTTCAGCAGAGCGCAGATACCAAATACTGTTCTTCTAGTGTAGCCGTAGTTAGGCCACCACTTCAA
GAACTCTGTAGCACCGCCTACATACCTCGCTCTGCTAATCCTGTTACCAGTGGCTGCTGCCAGTGGCGAT
AAGTCGTGTCTTACCGGGTTGGACTCAAGACGATAGTTACCGGATAAGGCGCAGCGGTCGGGCTGAACGG
GGGGTTCGTGCACACAGCCCAGCTTGGAGCGAACGACCTACACCGAACTGAGATACCTACAGCGTGAGCT
ATGAGAAAGCGCCACGCTTCCCGAAGGGAGAAAGGCGGACAGGTATCCGGTAAGCGGCAGGGTCGGAACA
GGAGAGCGCACGAGGGAGCTTCCAGGGGGAAACGCCTGGTATCTTTATAGTCCTGTCGGGTTTCGCCACC
TCTGACTTGAGCGTCGATTTTTGTGATGCTCGTCAGGGGGGCGGAGCCTATGGAAAAACGCCAGCAACGC
GGCCTTTTTACGGTTCCTGGCCTTTTGCTGGCCTTTTGCTCACATGTTCTTTCCTGCGTTATCCCCTGAT
TCTGTGGATAACCGTATTACCGCCTTTGAGTGAGCTGATACCGCTCGCCGCAGCCGAACGACCGAGCGCA
GCGAGTCAGTGAGCGAGGAAGCGGAAGAGCGCCCAATACGCAAACCGCCTCTCCCCGCGCGTTGGCCGAT
TCATTAATGCAGCTGGCACGACAGGTTTCCCGACTGGAAAGCGGGCAGTGAGCGCAACGCAATTAATGTG
AGTTAGCTCACTCATTAGGCACCCCAGGCTTTACACTTTATGCTTCCGGCTCGTATGTTGTGTGGAATTG
TGAGCGGATAACAATTTCACACAGGAAACAGCTATGACCATGATTACGCCAAGCGCGCAATTAACCCTCA
CTAAAGGGAACAAAAGCTGGAGCTGCAAGCTT
Features (pLannotate 1.2.2; 29 found; start..end, strand, type, name):
      3..229     +  promoter       RSV promoter: Rous sarcoma virus enhancer/promoter
    230..410     +  LTR            5' LTR (truncated): truncated 5' long terminal repeat (LTR) from HIV-1
    457..582     +  misc_feature   HIV-1 Ψ: packaging signal of human immunodeficiency virus type 1
    566..929     +  CDS            HIV-1 gag (fragment): gag protein from human immunodeficiency virus 1; gag
   1075..1308    +  misc_feature   RRE: The Rev response element (RRE) of HIV-1 allows for Rev-dependent mRNA export from the nucleus to the cytoplasm.
   1685..1785    +  CDS            Rev (fragment): human immunodeficiency virus 1 (HIV-1) Rev protein; rev; enhances nuclear export of unspliced and incompletely spliced viral mRNAs
   1804..1920    +  misc_feature   cPPT/CTS: central polypurine tract and central termination sequence of HIV-1
   1943..2246    +  enhancer       CMV enhancer: human cytomegalovirus immediate early enhancer
   2247..2450    +  promoter       CMV promoter: human cytomegalovirus (CMV) immediate early promoter
   2543..2863    +  CDS            atpC (fragment): ATPE_GEOKA - Experimental evidence at protein level: Swiss-Prot protein existence level 1. Produces ATP from ADP in the presence of a proton gradient across the membrane. From Geobacillus kaustophilus (strain HTA426).
   2876..3595    +  CDS            cEGFP: cEGFP is a basic (constitutively fluorescent) green fluorescent protein published in 2008, derived from Aequorea victoria.
   3608..3679    +  CDS            atpC (fragment): ATPE_BACP3 - Experimental evidence at protein level: Swiss-Prot protein existence level 1. Produces ATP from ADP in the presence of a proton gradient across the membrane. From Bacillus sp. (strain PS3).
   3728..4168    +  CDS            miRFP670nano: miRFP670nano is a basic (constitutively fluorescent) near ir fluorescent protein published in 2019, derived from Nostoc punctiforme. It has very low acid sensitivity. It requires the cofactor biliverdin for fluorescence.
   4231..4819    +  misc_feature   WPRE: woodchuck hepatitis virus posttranscriptional regulatory element
   4836..4904    +  CDS            nef (fragment): NEF_HV1Z2 - Experimental evidence at protein level: Swiss-Prot protein existence level 1. Extracellular Nef protein targets CD4(+) T-lymphocytes for apoptosis by interacting with CXCR4 surface receptors. From Human immunodeficiency virus type 1 group M subtype D (isolate Z2/CDC-Z34) (HIV-1).
   4906..5139    +  LTR            3' LTR (ΔU3): self-inactivating 3' long terminal repeat (LTR) from HIV-1
   5211..5332    +  polyA_signal   SV40 poly(A) signal: SV40 polyadenylation signal
   5372..5507    +  rep_origin     SV40 ori: SV40 origin of replication
   5528..5546    -  promoter       T7 promoter: promoter for bacteriophage T7 RNA polymerase
   5554..5709    +  CDS            lacZα (fragment): LacZα fragment of β-galactosidase; lacZ fragment
   5714..6142    +  rep_origin     f1 ori (sequence partly withheld): f1 bacteriophage origin of replication; arrow indicates direction of (+) strand synthesis
   6195..6299    +  promoter       AmpR promoter: bla
   6300..7160    +  CDS            AmpR: β-lactamase; bla; confers resistance to ampicillin, carbenicillin, and related antibiotics
   7331..7919    +  rep_origin     ori: high-copy-number ColE1/pMB1/pBR322/pUC origin of replication
   8102..8194    +  CDS            lacI (fragment): lac repressor; lacI; The lac repressor binds to the lac operator to inhibit transcription in E. coli. This inhibition can be relieved by adding lactose or isopropyl-β-D-thiogalactopyranoside (IPTG).
   8207..8228    +  protein_bind   CAP binding site: CAP binding activates transcription in the presence of cAMP. E. coli catabolite activator protein
   8243..8273    +  promoter       lac promoter: promoter for the E. coli lac operon
   8281..8297    +  protein_bind   lac operator: The lac repressor binds to the lac operator to inhibit transcription in E. coli. This inhibition can be relieved by adding lactose or isopropyl-β-D-thiogalactopyranoside (IPTG). lac repressor encoded by lacI
   8342..8360    +  promoter       T3 promoter: promoter for bacteriophage T3 RNA polymerase
