[The description below was written by a language model from this plasmid's Addgene catalogue record and pLannotate feature annotations shown in this document.]
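Description:
plenti.CMV.(cyto).iATPSnFR2.A95A.A119L.miRFP670nano3 is an 8.4 kb third-generation-style, self-inactivating HIV-1 lentiviral transfer plasmid for mammalian expression of a cytosolic, low-affinity, ratiometric ATP sensor. It is propagated in E. coli through a high-copy ColE1/pUC origin with ampicillin selection (AmpR). The backbone also carries an f1 origin, an SV40 origin, and remnants of a cloning vector (lac promoter/operator, a lacZα fragment, T3 and T7 promoters). No mammalian selection marker is annotated. Viral genomic RNA is driven by an RSV promoter fused to a truncated 5' LTR, which makes transcription in packaging cells Tat-independent. The Ψ packaging signal with a partial gag region directs encapsidation, the RRE allows Rev-dependent nuclear export, and the cPPT/CTS aids nuclear import of the reverse-transcribed genome. The ΔU3 3' LTR inactivates LTR promoter activity after integration, and an SV40 poly(A) signal follows it.

The payload, cloned between BamHI and MluI sites, is a synthetic 1.6 kb open reading frame under the CMV enhancer/promoter, with a WPRE downstream to boost transcript stability and expression. The feature table shows the sensor architecture: a circularly permuted GFP is inserted between two fragments of the bacterial F-type ATP synthase epsilon subunit (atpC), so that ATP binding alters green fluorescence. This module is fused to a near-infrared, biliverdin-dependent protein of the miRFP670nano family (nano3 by name), which should be ATP-insensitive and so provide the reference channel for ratiometric readout. The A95A and A119L labels in the name denote the variant, described in the record as low affinity. No targeting sequence is annotated, consistent with cytosolic localisation. The construct is suited to transfection or lentiviral transduction for imaging intracellular ATP dynamics.
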