Addgene plasmid #236407: plenti.CMV.(cyto).iATPSnFR2.A95A.A119L.miRFP670nano3
Purpose: Expresses cytosolic low affinity ratiometric ATP sensor
Depositing lab: Timothy Ryan. Depositing organization: Cornell University. Publication: iATPSnFR2: A high-dynamic-range fluorescent sensor for monitoring intracellular ATP. Marvin JS, Kokotos AC, Kumar M, Pulido C, Tkachuk AN, Yao JS, Brown TA, Ryan TA. Proc Natl Acad Sci U S A. 2024 May 21;121(21):e2314604121. doi: 10.1073/pnas.2314604121. Epub 2024 May 15. PubMed 38748581.
Backbone
  Vector backbone: plenti.CMV
  Backbone size w/o insert (bp): 6756
  Total vector size (bp): 8385
  Vector type: Mammalian Expression, Lentiviral
Growth in bacteria
  Bacterial resistance: Ampicillin, 100 μg/mL
  Growth temperature: 37°C
  Growth strain: NEB Stable
  Copy number: High Copy
Gene/Insert
  Gene/Insert name: (cyto).iATPSnFR2.A95A.A119L.miRFP670nano3
  Species: Synthetic
  Insert size (bp): 1629
  Promoter: CMV
  Cloning method: Restriction Enzyme; 5′ cloning site BamHI (not destroyed); 3′ cloning site MluI (not destroyed)
  Sequencing primers: 5′ CMV-F; 3′ WPRE-R
Terms and licenses: Academic/Nonprofit Terms; Industry Terms: Not Available to Industry
How to cite: plenti.CMV.(cyto).iATPSnFR2.A95A.A119L.miRFP670nano3 was a gift from Timothy Ryan (Addgene plasmid # 236407 ; http://n2t.net/addgene:236407 ; RRID:Addgene_236407)
